Addgene plasmid #23496: pDONR223-VRK1
Depositing lab: William Hahn & David Root. Depositing organization: Dana-Farber Cancer Institute. Publication: COT drives resistance to RAF inhibition through MAP kinase pathway reactivation. Johannessen CM, Boehm JS, Kim SY, Thomas SR, Wardwell L, Johnson LA, Emery CM, Stransky N, Cogdill AP, Barretina J, Caponigro G, Hieronymus H, Murray RR, Salehi-Ashtiani K, Hill DE, Vidal M, Zhao JJ, Yang X, Alkan O, Kim S, Harris JL, Wilson CJ, Myer VE, Finan PM, Root DE, Roberts TM, Golub T, Flaherty KT, Dummer R, Weber BL, Sellers WR, Schlegel R, Wargo JA, Hahn WC, Garraway LA. Nature. 2010 Dec 16;468(7326):968-72. doi: 10.1038/nature09627 PubMed 21107320.
Backbone
  Vector backbone: pDONR223
  Backbone manufacturer: Invitrogen
  Backbone size w/o insert (bp): 5005
  Vector type: Gateway Donor vector
Growth in bacteria
  Bacterial resistance: Spectinomycin, 50 μg/mL
  Growth temperature: 37°C
  Growth strain: DH5alpha
  Copy number: High Copy
Gene/Insert
  Gene/Insert name: VRK1 (alt name: vaccinia related kinase 1)
  Species: H. sapiens (human)
  Insert size (bp): 1191
  Entrez Gene: VRK1 (a.k.a. PCH1, PCH1A)
  Cloning method: Gateway Cloning
  Sequencing primers: 5′ M13pUC-fwd; 3′ M13rev
Terms and licenses: Academic/Nonprofit Terms; Industry Terms: Not Available to Industry
Depositor comments: The ORF has no Stop codon. This design enables easy recombination into a destination vector to add an epitope tag of choice and Stop codon to the ORF. Do NOT use this plasmid directly for transfections. A set of 4 custom lentiviral vectors is available ( pLX301 (http://www.addgene.org/25895/) , pLX302 (http://www.addgene.org/25896/) , pLX303 (http://www.addgene.org/25897/) , pLX304 (http://www.addgene.org/25890/) ) to be used to express these ORFs in mammalian cells. These plasmids are not included in the kit and must be ordered separately.
How to cite: pDONR223-VRK1 was a gift from William Hahn & David Root (Addgene plasmid # 23496 ; http://n2t.net/addgene:23496 ; RRID:Addgene_23496)
