[The description below was written by a language model from this plasmid's Addgene catalogue record.]
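Description:
pDONR223-VRK1 is a Gateway entry-type clone built on the Invitrogen pDONR223 donor backbone (about 5 kb without insert) and carrying the human VRK1 open reading frame, which encodes vaccinia related kinase 1. The insert is recorded as 1,191 bp and was introduced by Gateway recombination. The plasmid is a high-copy bacterial construct maintained in standard E. coli cloning strains under spectinomycin selection. No feature table accompanies the record, so the origin of replication and the exact recombination sites flanking the ORF are not itemised. In clones of this kind, the ORF normally sits between att sites that allow it to be moved by recombination into compatible destination vectors. M13 forward and reverse priming sites on either side of the insert are listed for sequence verification.

The key design feature is that the VRK1 ORF lacks a stop codon. When the ORF is transferred into a destination vector, it can therefore read through into a C-terminal epitope tag of the user's choice, with the stop codon supplied by that vector. The record names no promoter for mammalian expression, and the depositors state explicitly that the plasmid is not meant to be transfected directly. It serves instead as a shuttle or source clone. The depositors point to a companion set of four lentiviral destination vectors, available separately, for expressing ORFs from this collection in mammalian cells. The associated publication concerns kinase-driven resistance to RAF inhibition through reactivation of the MAP kinase pathway, which is consistent with this clone belonging to a kinase ORF collection used for gain-of-function expression screens.
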