>Addgene plasmid #23496 | pDONR223-VRK1 | depositor partial sequence | sequence record 10829 | Author sequence
ATGCCTCGTGTAAAAGCAGCTCAAGCTGGAAGACAGAGCTCTGCAAAGAGACATCTTGCAGAACAATTTG
CAGTTGGAGAGATAATAACTGACATGGCAAAAAAGGAATGGAAAGTAGGATTACCCATTGGCCAAGGAGG
CTTTGGCTGTATATATCTTGCTGATATGAATTCTTCAGAGTCAGTTGGCAGTGATGCACCTTGTGTTGTA
AAAGTGGAACCCAGTGACAATGGACCTCTTTTTACTGAATTAAAGTTCTACCAACGAGCTGCAAAACCAG
AGCAAATTCAGAAATGGATTCGTACCCGTAAGCTGAAGTACCTGGGTGTTCCTAAGTATTGGGGGTCTGG
TCTACATGACAAAAATGGAAAAAGTTACAGGTTTATGATAATGGATCGCTTTGGGAGTGACCTTCAGAAA
ATATATGAAGCAAATGCCAAAAGGTTTTCTCGGAAAACTGTCTTGCAGCTAAGCTTAAGAATTCTGGATA
TTCTGGAATATATTCACGAGCATGAGTATGTGCATGGAGATATCAAGGCCTCAAATCTTCTTCTGAACTA
CAAGAATCCTGACCAGGTGTACTTGGTAGATTATGGCCTTGCTTATCGGTACTGCCCAGAAGGAGTTCAT
AAAGAATACAAAGAAGACCCCAAAAGATGTCACGATGGCACTATTGAATTCACGAGCATCGATGCACACA
ATGGCGTGGCCCCATCAAGACGTGGTGATTTGGAAATACTTGGTTATTGCATGATCCAATGGCTTACTGG
CCATCTTCCTTGGGAGGATAATTTGAAAGATCCTAAATATGTTAGAGATTCCAAAATTAGATACAGAGAA
AATATTGCAAGTTTGATGGACAAATGTTTTCCTGAGAAAAACAAACCAGGTGAAATTGCCAAATACATGG
AAACAGTGAAATTACTAGACTACACTGAAAAACCTCTTTATGAAAATTTACGTGACATTCTTTTGCAAGG
ACTAAAAGCTATAGGAAGTAAGGATGATGGCAAATTGGACCTCAGTGTTGTGGAGAATGGAGGTTTGAAA
GCAAAAACAATAACAAAGAAGCGAAAGAAAGAAATTGAAGAAAGCAAGGAACCTGGTGTTGAAGATACGG
AATGGTCAAACACACAGACAGAGGAGGCCATACAGACCCGTTCAAGAACCAGAAAGAGAGTCCAGAAGTT
G
