>Addgene plasmid #23496 | pDONR223-VRK1 | addgene partial sequence | sequence record 29313 | 23496 with M13pUC-fwd
AGCTCGGGCCCAATAATGATTTTATTTTGACTGATAGTGACCTGTTCGTTGCAACAAATTGATGAGCAAT
GCTTTTTTATAATGCCAACTTTGTACAAAAAAGTTGGCACCATGCCTCGTGTAAAAGCAGCTCAAGCTGG
AAGACAGAGCTCTGCAAAGAGACATCTTGCAGAACAATTTGCAGTTGGAGAGATAATAACTGACATGGCA
AAAAAGGAATGGAAAGTAGGATTACCCATTGGCCAAGGAGGCTTTGGCTGTATATATCTTGCTGATATGA
ATTCTTCAGAGTCAGTTGGCAGTGATGCACCTTGTGTTGTAAAAGTGGAACCCAGTGACAATGGACCTCT
TTTTACTGAATTAAAGTTCTACCAACGAGCTGCAAAACCAGAGCAAATTCAGAAATGGATTCGTACCCGT
AAGCTGAAGTACCTGGGTGTTCCTAAGTATTGGGGGTCTGGTCTACATGACAAAAATGGAAAAAGTTACA
GGTTTATGATAATGGATCGCTTTGGGAGTGACCTTCAGAAAATATATGAAGCA
